>Addgene plasmid #18230 | T4 Lysozyme K16E | addgene partial sequence | sequence record 24017 | 3primeUP
CGAAAAGCCCGCTCATTAGGCGGGCTCAGATCTGCTCATGTTTGACAGCTTATCATCGATAAGCTTCGGC
AATAAATTCTTGATATGTTTTCATATGTTTCCTTTAAATATTTTAATTAGTAATTGTCTATTCAAGTAAT
TGTGAATATACTATCACAATTCCAAGAGAAAGTAAACAGCTTTATAGATTTTTATACGCGTCCCAAGTGC
CAGTTCTAAACGTTGTAATGACTCGTTTTGCGCGATTAGGTGTTTGATTATACCATCTACTTTTAGCTAA
GTTAACTGCTGCTTCATCCCAGCGTTTTTGTTGAAGCATACGTAAAGAGTTAGTAAATCCTGCCACACCG
GTTTCTCCCATTTGGAAAACCATATTAATCAATGCACAGCGACGAACCGCATCAAGAGAATCATAAACCG
GTTTTAATTTAGCATTTCTCAGAATTCCGCGAACAGCAGCATCAACATCCTGATTAAAGAGTTTTTCAGC
CTCATCTTTTGTAATTACACCATTGCAATTACGCCCAATAGCTTTATCTAATTCAGATTTAGCAGCATTA
AGTGATGGACTTTTTGTAAGCAAATGACCGATGCCAATAGTGTAATAGCCTTCTGTGTCTTTATAGATTT
CAAGTCTAAGACCTTCATCTATACGTAACATTTCAAATATATTCATAATACCTCCTAAGCATCGATGGAT
CCTGTTTCCTGTGTGAAATTGTTATCCGCTCACAATTCCACACATTATACGAGCCGATGATAATGTCACA
GGGGATGGGGAGAGCCCGAAGGGAACCCGANCAGGCAAGCGTTCNGGGAATGTACCGTCCATCCCATAAC
NGC
