[The description below was written by a language model from this plasmid's Addgene catalogue record.]
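Description:
T4 Lysozyme K16E is a bacterial expression plasmid built on the pHS1403 backbone (about 5 kb without insert) that carries the bacteriophage T4 lysozyme gene, the product of phage gene e, with a single point substitution replacing lysine 16 with glutamate. It is maintained in E. coli as a high-copy plasmid under ampicillin selection, with DH5alpha listed as the propagation strain. The record does not name the origin of replication, and it does not state which promoter or other regulatory elements in pHS1403 drive expression. No feature table is available to fill in those details.

The insert is roughly 600 bp and was placed between BamHI and HindIII sites, both of which remain intact, so the fragment can be excised or moved to another vector. According to the depositor's note, the BamHI site lies 27 bp from the start codon and the HindIII site 115 bp from the stop codon, meaning the cloned fragment includes short flanking untranslated stretches in addition to the coding region. No epitope tags, fusion partners or reporters are recorded, which suggests the protein is produced in untagged form, although the record does not say so explicitly.

The K16E change swaps a positively charged side chain for a negatively charged one. T4 lysozyme is a widely used model protein for examining how individual amino-acid substitutions affect folding, stability and structure, and a single-site charge-reversal variant like this one fits that kind of work. The record itself does not state a specific purpose beyond bacterial expression of the mutant enzyme.
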