Addgene plasmid #18230: T4 Lysozyme K16E
Depositing lab: Brian Matthews. Depositing organization: University of Oregon.
Backbone
  Vector backbone: pHS1403
  Backbone size w/o insert (bp): 5000
  Vector type: Bacterial Expression
Growth in bacteria
  Bacterial resistance: Ampicillin, 100 μg/mL
  Growth temperature: 37°C
  Growth strain: DH5alpha
  Copy number: High Copy
Gene/Insert
  Gene/Insert name: T4 Lysozyme
  Species: Bacteriophage T4
  Insert size (bp): 600
  Mutation: K16E
  GenBank ID: NP_049736
  Entrez Gene: e (a.k.a. T4p123)
  Cloning method: Restriction Enzyme; 5′ cloning site BamHI (not destroyed); 3′ cloning site HindIII (not destroyed)
  Sequencing primers: 5′ na; 3′ GGCGTATCACGAGGCCC
Terms and licenses: Academic/Nonprofit Terms; Industry Terms: Not Available to Industry
Depositor comments: The BamHI site is 27 bp from the ATG and the HindIII site is 115 bp from the stop.
How to cite: T4 Lysozyme K16E was a gift from Brian Matthews (Addgene plasmid # 18230 ; http://n2t.net/addgene:18230 ; RRID:Addgene_18230)
